>Addgene plasmid #168060 | mGreenLantern-T2A-mCherry pDRF1-GW | addgene full sequence | sequence record 331868 | Addgene NGS Result
CCGCCACAACGTTGAGGACGGCGGCGTGCAGCTCGCCGACCACTACCAGCAGAACACCCCCATCGGCGAC
GGCCCCGTGCTGCTGCCCGACAACCACTACCTGAGCCATCAGTCCAAACTGAGCAAAGACCCCAACGAGA
AGCGCGATCACATGGTCCTGAAGGAGAGGGTGACCGCCGCCGGGATTACACATGACATGGACGAGCTGTA
CAAGTCCGGAGAGGGCAGAGGAAGTCTTCTAACATGCGGTGACGTGGAGGAGAATCCCGGCCCTGGGGAT
CCACCGGTCGCCACCATGGTGAGCAAGGGCGAGGAGGATAACATGGCCATCATCAAGGAGTTCATGCGCT
TCAAGGTGCACATGGAGGGCTCCGTGAACGGCCACGAGTTCGAGATCGAGGGCGAGGGCGAGGGCCGCCC
CTACGAGGGCACCCAGACCGCCAAGCTGAAGGTGACCAAGGGTGGCCCCCTGCCCTTCGCCTGGGACATC
CTGTCCCCTCAGTTCATGTACGGCTCCAAGGCCTACGTGAAGCACCCCGCCGACATCCCCGACTACTTGA
AGCTGTCCTTCCCCGAGGGCTTCAAGTGGGAGCGCGTGATGAACTTCGAGGACGGCGGCGTGGTGACCGT
GACCCAGGACTCCTCCCTGCAGGACGGCGAGTTCATCTACAAGGTGAAGCTGCGCGGCACCAACTTCCCC
TCCGACGGCCCCGTAATGCAGAAGAAGACCATGGGCTGGGAGGCCTCCTCCGAGCGGATGTACCCCGAGG
ACGGCGCCCTGAAGGGCGAGATCAAGCAGAGGCTGAAGCTGAAGGACGGCGGCCACTACGACGCTGAGGT
CAAGACCACCTACAAGGCCAAGAAGCCCGTGCAGCTGCCCGGCGCCTACAACGTCAACATCAAGTTGGAC
ATCACCTCCCACAACGAGGACTACACCATCGTGGAACAGTACGAACGCGCCGAGGGCCGCCACTCCACCG
GCGGCATGGACGAGCTGTACAAGTAAAGCGGCCGCACCCAGCTTTCTTGTACAAAGTGGTGTAGTTAATT
CATGATGGCCGCTGCAGGTCGACCTCGAGGGGGGGCCCGGTACCCAATTCGCCCTATAGTGAGTCGTATT
ACGCGCGGATCCAGCTTTGGACTTCTTCGCCAGAGGTTTGGTCAAGTCTCCAATCAAGGTTGTCGGCTTG
TCTACCTTGCCAGAAATTTACGAAAAGATGGAAAAGGGTCAAATCGTTGGTAGATACGTTGTTGACACTT
CTAAATAAGCGAATTTCTTATGATTTATGATTTTTATTATTAAATAAGTTATAAAAAAAATAAGTGTATA
CAAATTTTAAAGTGACTCTTAGGTTTTAAAACGAAAATTCTTATTCTTGAGTAACTCTTTCCTGTAGGTC
AGGTTGCTTTCTCAGGTATAGCATGAGGTCGCTCTTATTGACCACACCTCTACCGGCATGCCAATTCACT
GGCCGTCGTTTTACAACGTCGTGACTGGGAAAACCCTGGCGTTACCCAACTTAATCGCCTTGCAGCACAT
CCCCCTTTCGCCAGCTGGCGTAATAGCGAAGAGGCCCGCACCGATCGCCCTTCCCAACAGTTGCGCAGCC
TGAATGGCGAATGGCGCCTGATGCGGTATTTTCTCCTTACGCATCTGTGCGGTATTTCACACCGCATAAT
CGGATCGTACTTGTTACCCATCATTGAATTTTGAACATCCGAACCTGGGAGTTTTCCCTGAAACAGATAG
TATATTTGAACCTGTATAATAATATATAGTCTAGCGCTTTACGGAAGACAATGTATGTATTTCGGTTCCT
GGAGAAACTATTGCATCTATTGCATAGGTAATCTTGCACGTCGCATCCCCGGTTCATTTTCTGCGTTTCC
ATCTTGCACTTCAATAGCATATCTTTGTTAACGAAGCATCTGTGCTTCATTTTGTAGAACAAAAATGCAA
CGCGAGAGCGCTAATTTTTCAAACAAAGAATCTGAGCTGCATTTTTACAGAACAGAAATGCAACGCGAAA
GCGCTATTTTACCAACGAAGAATCTGTGCTTCATTTTTGTAAAACAAAAATGCAACGCGAGAGCGCTAAT
TTTTCAAACAAAGAATCTGAGCTGCATTTTTACAGAACAGAAATGCAACGCGAGAGCGCTATTTTACCAA
CAAAGAATCTATACTTCTTTTTTGTTCTACAAAAATGCATCCCGAGAGCGCTATTTTTCTAACAAAGCAT
CTTAGATTACTTTTTTTCTCCTTTGTGCGCTCTATAATGCAGTCTCTTGATAACTTTTTGCACTGTAGGT
CCGTTAAGGTTAGAAGAAGGCTACTTTGGTGTCTATTTTCTCTTCCATAAAAAAAGCCTGACTCCACTTC
CCGCGTTTACTGATTACTAGCGAAGCTGCGGGTGCATTTTTTCAAGATAAAGGCATCCCCGATTATATTC
TATACCGATGTGGATTGCGCATACTTTGTGAACAGAAAGTGATAGCGTTGATGATTCTTCATTGGTCAGA
AAATTATGAACGGTTTCTTCTATTTTGTCTCTATATACTACGTATAGGAAATGTTTACATTTTCGTATTG
TTTTCGATTCACTCTATGAATAGTTCTTACTACAATTTTTTTGTCTAAAGAGTAATACTAGAGATAAACA
TAAAAAATGTAGAGGTCGAGTTTAGATGCAAGTTCAAGGAGCGAAAGGTGGATGGGTAGGTTATATAGGG
ATATAGCACAGAGATATATAGCAAAGAGATACTTTTGAGCAATGTTTGTGGAAGCGGTATTCGCAATATT
TTAGTAGCTCGTTACAGTCCGGTGCGTTTTTGGTTTTTTGAAAGTGCGTCTTCAGAGCGCTTTTGGTTTT
CAAAAGCGCTCTGAAGTTCCTATACTTTCTAGCTAGAGAATAGGAACTTCGGAATAGGAACTTCAAAGCG
TTTCCGAAAACGAGCGCTTCCGAAAATGCAACGCGAGCTGCGCACATACAGCTCACTGTTCACGTCGCAC
CTATATCTGCGTGTTGCCTGTATATATATATACATGAGAAGAACGGCATAGTGCGTGTTTATGCTTAAAT
GCGTACTTATATGCGTCTATTTATGTAGGATGAAAGGTAGTCTAGTACCTCCTGTGATATTATCCCATTC
CATGCGGGGTATCGTATGCTTCCTTCAGCACTACCCTTTAGCTGTTCTATATGCTGCCACTCCTCAATTG
GATTAGTCTCATCCTTCAATGCTATCATTTCCTTTGATATTGGATCGATCCGATGATAAGCTGTCAAACA
TGAGAATTGGGTAATAACTGATATAATTAAATTGAAGCTCTAATTTGTGAGTTTAGTATACATGCATTTA
CTTATAATACAGTTTTTTAGTTTTGCTGGCCGCATCTTCTCAAATATGCTTCCCAGCCTGCTTTTCTGTA
ACGTTCACCCTCTACCTTAGCATCCCTTCCCTTTGCAAATAGTCCTCTTCCAACAATAATAATGTCAGAT
CCTGTAGAGACCACATCATCCACGGTTCTATACTGTTGACCCAATGCGTCTCCCTTGTCATCTAAACCCA
CACCGGGTGTCATAATCAACCAATCGTAACCTTCATCTCTTCCACCCATGTCTCTTTGAGCAATAAAGCC
GATAACAAAATCTTTGTCGCTCTTCGCAATGTCAACAGTACCCTTAGTATATTCTCCAGTAGATAGGGAG
CCCTTGCATGACAATTCTGCTAACATCAAAAGGCCTCTAGGTTCCTTTGTTACTTCTTCTGCCGCCTGCT
TCAAACCGCTAACAATACCTGGGCCCACCACACCGTGTGCATTCGTAATGTCTGCCCATTCTGCTATTCT
GTATACACCCGCAGAGTACTGCAATTTGACTGTATTACCAATGTCAGCAAATTTTCTGTCTTCGAAGAGT
AAAAAATTGTACTTGGCGGATAATGCCTTTAGCGGCTTAACTGTGCCCTCCATGGAAAAATCAGTCAAGA
TATCCACATGTGTTTTTAGTAAACAAATTTTGGGACCTAATGCTTCAACTAACTCCAGTAATTCCTTGGT
GGTACGAACATCCAATGAAGCACACAAGTTTGTTTGCTTTTCGTGCATGATATTAAATAGCTTGGCAGCA
ACAGGACTAGGATGAGTAGCAGCACGTTCCTTATATGTAGCTTTCGACATGATTTATCTTCGTTTCCTGC
ATGTTTTTGTTCTGTGCAGTTGGGTTAAGAATACTGGGCAATTTCATGTTTCTTCAACACTACATATGCG
TATATATACCAATCTAAGTCTGTGCTCCTTCCTTCGTTCTTCCTTCTGTTCGGAGATTACCGAATCAAAA
AAATTTCAAGGAAACCGAAATCAAAAAAAAGAATAAAAAAAAAATGATGAATTGAAAAGCTAATTCTTGA
AGACGAAAGGGCCTCGTGATACGCCTATTTTTATAGGTTAATGTCATGATAATAATGGTTTCTTAGACGT
CAGGTGGCACTTTTCGGGGAAATGTGCGCGGAACCCCTATTTGTTTATTTTTCTAAATACATTCAAATAT
GTATCCGCTCATGAGACAATAACCCTGATAAATGCTTCAATAATATTGAAAAAGGAAGAGTATGAGTATT
CAACATTTCCGTGTCGCCCTTATTCCCTTTTTTGCGGCATTTTGCCTTCCTGTTTTTGCTCACCCAGAAA
CGCTGGTGAAAGTAAAAGATGCTGAAGATCAGTTGGGTGCACGAGTGGGTTACATCGAACTGGATCTCAA
CAGCGGTAAGATCCTTGAGAGTTTTCGCCCCGAAGAACGTTTTCCAATGATGAGCACTTTTAAAGTTCTG
CTATGTGGCGCGGTATTATCCCGTATTGACGCCGGGCAAGAGCAACTCGGTCGCCGCATACACTATTCTC
AGAATGACTTGGTTGAGTACTCACCAGTCACAGAAAAGCATCTTACGGATGGCATGACAGTAAGAGAATT
ATGCAGTGCTGCCATAACCATGAGTGATAACACTGCGGCCAACTTACTTCTGACAACGATCGGAGGACCG
AAGGAGCTAACCGCTTTTTTGCACAACATGGGGGATCATGTAACTCGCCTTGATCGTTGGGAACCGGAGC
TGAATGAAGCCATACCAAACGACGAGCGTGACACCACGATGCCTGTAGCAATGGCAACAACGTTGCGCAA
ACTATTAACTGGCGAACTACTTACTCTAGCTTCCCGGCAACAATTAATAGACTGGATGGAGGCGGATAAA
GTTGCAGGACCACTTCTGCGCTCGGCCCTTCCGGCTGGCTGGTTTATTGCTGATAAATCTGGAGCCGGTG
AGCGTGGGTCTCGCGGTATCATTGCAGCACTGGGGCCAGATGGTAAGCCCTCCCGTATCGTAGTTATCTA
CACGACGGGGAGTCAGGCAACTATGGATGAACGAAATAGACAGATCGCTGAGATAGGTGCCTCACTGATT
AAGCATTGGTAACTGTCAGACCAAGTTTACTCATATATACTTTAGATTGATTTAAAACTTCATTTTTAAT
TTAAAAGGATCTAGGTGAAGATCCTTTTTGATAATCTCATGACCAAAATCCCTTAACGTGAGTTTTCGTT
CCACTGAGCGTCAGACCCCGTAGAAAAGATCAAAGGATCTTCTTGAGATCCTTTTTTTCTGCGCGTAATC
TGCTGCTTGCAAACAAAAAAACCACCGCTACCAGCGGTGGTTTGTTTGCCGGATCAAGAGCTACCAACTC
TTTTTCCGAAGGTAACTGGCTTCAGCAGAGCGCAGATACCAAATACTGTTCTTCTAGTGTAGCCGTAGTT
AGGCCACCACTTCAAGAACTCTGTAGCACCGCCTACATACCTCGCTCTGCTAATCCTGTTACCAGTGGCT
GCTGCCAGTGGCGATAAGTCGTGTCTTACCGGGTTGGACTCAAGACGATAGTTACCGGATAAGGCGCAGC
GGTCGGGCTGAACGGGGGGTTCGTGCACACAGCCCAGCTTGGAGCGAACGACCTACACCGAACTGAGATA
CCTACAGCGTGAGCTATGAGAAAGCGCCACGCTTCCCGAAGGGAGAAAGGCGGACAGGTATCCGGTAAGC
GGCAGGGTCGGAACAGGAGAGCGCACGAGGGAGCTTCCAGGGGGAAACGCCTGGTATCTTTATAGTCCTG
TCGGGTTTCGCCACCTCTGACTTGAGCGTCGATTTTTGTGATGCTCGTCAGGGGGGCGGAGCCTATGGAA
AAACGCCAGCAACGCGGCCTTTTTACGGTTCCTGGCCTTTTGCTGGCCTTTTGCTCACATGTTCTTTCCT
GCGTTATCCCCTGATTCTGTGGATAACCGTATTACCGCCTTTGAGTGAGCTGATACCGCTCGCCGCAGCC
GAACGACCGAGCGCAGCGAGTCAGTGAGCGAGGAAGCGGAAGAGCGCCCAATACGCAAACCGCCTCTCCC
CGCGCGTTGGCCGATTCATTAATGCAGCTGGCACGACAGGTTTCCCGACTGGAAAGCGGGCAGTGAGCGC
AACGCAATTAATGTGAGTTAGCTCACTCATTAGGCACCCCAGGCTTTACACTTTATGCTTCCGGCTCGTA
TGTTGTGTGGAATTGTGAGCGGATAACAATTTCACACAGGAAACAGCTATGACCATGATTACGCCAAGCT
TACCGCATCAGGAAATTGTAAGCGTTAATATTTTGTTAAAATTCGCGTTAAATTTTTGTTAAATCAGCTC
ATTTTTTAACCAATAGGCCGAAATCGGCAAAATCCCTTATAAATCAAAAGAATAGACCGAGATAGGGT
[37 nt withheld, positions 6789-6825]
AAAGAACGTGGACTCCAACGTCAAAGG
[49 nt withheld, positions 6853-6901]
T
[91 nt withheld, positions 6903-6993]
G
[124 nt withheld, positions 6995-7118]
CCATTCGCCAAGCTTCCTGAAACGGAGAAACATAAACAGGCATTGCTGGGATCACCCATACATCACTCTG
TTTTGCCTGACCTTTTCCGGTAATTTGAAAACAAACCCGGTCTCGAAGCGGAGATCCGGCGATAATTACC
GCAGAAATAAACCCATACACGAGACGTAGAACCAGCCGCACATGGCCGGAGAAACTCCTGCGAGAATTTC
GTAAACTCGCGCGCATTGCATCTGTATTTCCTAATGCGGCACTTCCAGGCCTCGATCGAGACCGTTTATC
CATTGCTTTTTTGTTGTCTTTTTCCCTCGTTCACAGAAAGTCTGAAGAAGCTATAGTAGAACTATGAGCT
TTTTTTGTTTCTGTTTTCCTTTTTTTTTTTTTTACCTCTGTGGAAATTGTTACTCTCACACTCTTTAGTT
CGTTTGTTTGTTTTGTTTATTCCAATTATGACCGGTGACGAAACGTGGTCGATGGTGGGTACCGCTTATG
CTCCCCTCCATTAGTTTCGATTATATAAAAAGGCCAAATATTGTATTATTTTCAAATGTCCTATCATTAT
CGTCTAACATCTAATTTCTCTTAAATTTTTTCTCTTTCTTTCCTATAACACCAATAGTGAAAATCTTTTT
TTCTTCTATATCTACAAAAACTTTTTTTTTCTATCAACCTCGTTGATAAATTTTTTCTTTAACAATCGTT
AATAATTAATTAATTGGAAAATAACCATTTTTTCTCTCTTTTATACACACATTCAAAAGAAAGAAAAAAA
ATATACCCCAGCCTCGACTAGTGAATTCGCGGCCATCACAAGTTTGTACAAAAAAGCAGGCTGCTAGCAT
GGTGAGCAAGGGCGAGGAGCTGTTCACCGGGGTGGTGCCCATCCTGGTCGAGCTGGACGGCGACGTAAAC
GGCCACAAGTTCAGCGTCCGCGGCGAGGGCGAGGGCGATGCCACCAACGGCAAGCTGACCCTGAAGTTCA
TCTGCACCACCGGCAAGCTGCCCGTGCCCTGGCCCACCCTCGTGACCACCTTAGGCTACGGCGTGGCCTG
CTTCGCCCGCTACCCCGACCACATGAAGCAGCACGACTTCTTCAAGTCCGCCATGCCCGAAGGCTACGTC
CAGGAGCGCACCATCTCTTTCAAGGACGACGGTACCTACAAGACCCGCGCCGAGGTGAAGTTCGAGGGCG
ACACCCTGGTGAACCGCATCGTGCTGAAGGGCATCGACTTCAAGGAGGACGGCAACATCCTGGGGCACAA
GCTGGAGTACAACTTCAACAGCCACAAGGTCTATATCACGGCCGACAAGCAGAAGAACGGCATCAAGGCT
AACTTCAAGAC
Features (pLannotate 1.2.2; 26 found; start..end, strand, type, name):
    296..1003    +  CDS            mCherry: mCherry is a basic (constitutively fluorescent) red fluorescent protein published in 2004, derived from Discosoma sp.. It is reported to be a very rapidly-maturing monomer with low acid sensitivity.
   1016..1040    -  protein_bind   attB2: mutant version of attB; recombination site for the Gateway® BP reaction BP Clonase™
   1068..1094    +  misc_feature   MCS (fragment): pBluescript multiple cloning site
   1103..1121    -  promoter       T7 promoter: promoter for bacteriophage T7 RNA polymerase
   1122..1265    +  CDS            ADH1 (fragment): ADH1_YEAST - Also known as ADC1. Experimental evidence at protein level: Swiss-Prot protein existence level 1. This isozyme preferentially catalyzes the conversion of primary unbranched alcohols to their corresponding aldehydes. Also shows activity toward secondary alcohols. From Saccharomyces cerevisiae (strain ATCC 204508 / S288c) (Baker's yeast).
   1269..1456    +  terminator     ADH1 terminator: S. cerevisiae ADH1; transcription terminator for the S. cerevisiae alcohol dehydrogenase 1 (ADH1) gene
   1464..1621    +  CDS            lacZα (fragment): LacZα fragment of β-galactosidase; lacZ fragment
   1627..1678    -  misc_feature   bom (fragment): basis of mobility region from pBR322
   1683..1766    +  CDS            RAF1 (fragment): RAF_YEAST - Experimental evidence at transcript level: Swiss-Prot protein existence level 2. Antagonizes transcriptional repression of recombinase FLP by REP1-REP2. May play a role in plasmid partitioning. From Saccharomyces cerevisiae (strain ATCC 204508 / S288c) (Baker's yeast).
   1920..3266    -  rep_origin     2μ ori: yeast 2μ plasmid origin of replication
   3271..3287    -  promoter       tet promoter (fragment): E. coli promoter for tetracycline efflux protein gene
   3377..4180    -  CDS            URA3: orotidine-5'-phosphate decarboxylase, required for uracil biosynthesis; S. cerevisiae URA3; yeast auxotrophic marker, counterselectable with 5-fluoroorotic acid (5-FOA)
   4181..4396    -  promoter       URA3 promoter: S. cerevisiae URA3
   4507..4611    +  promoter       AmpR promoter: bla
   4612..5472    +  CDS            AmpR: β-lactamase; bla; confers resistance to ampicillin, carbenicillin, and related antibiotics
   5643..6231    +  rep_origin     ori: high-copy-number ColE1/pMB1/pBR322/pUC origin of replication
   6414..6506    +  CDS            lacI (fragment): lac repressor; lacI; The lac repressor binds to the lac operator to inhibit transcription in E. coli. This inhibition can be relieved by adding lactose or isopropyl-β-D-thiogalactopyranoside (IPTG).
   6519..6540    +  protein_bind   CAP binding site: CAP binding activates transcription in the presence of cAMP. E. coli catabolite activator protein
   6555..6585    +  promoter       lac promoter: promoter for the E. coli lac operon
   6593..6609    +  protein_bind   lac operator: The lac repressor binds to the lac operator to inhibit transcription in E. coli. This inhibition can be relieved by adding lactose or isopropyl-β-D-thiogalactopyranoside (IPTG). lac repressor encoded by lacI
   6690..7118    -  rep_origin     f1 ori (sequence partly withheld): f1 bacteriophage origin of replication; arrow indicates direction of (+) strand synthesis
   7129..7383    -  CDS            BRP1 (fragment): BRP1_YEAST - Protein predicted: Swiss-Prot protein existence level 4. From Saccharomyces cerevisiae (strain ATCC 204508 / S288c) (Baker's yeast).
   7485..7501    -  promoter       ARG4 promoter (fragment): S. cerevisiae ARG4
   7606..7689    +  CDS            YG007_YEAST: Protein predicted: Swiss-Prot protein existence level 4. From Saccharomyces cerevisiae (strain ATCC 204508 / S288c) (Baker's yeast).
   7926..7950    +  protein_bind   attB1: mutant version of attB; recombination site for the Gateway® BP reaction BP Clonase™
   7957..215     +  CDS            mGreenLantern (fragment) (across the origin): monomeric GFP derivative that displays exceptionally high brightness in cells (Campbell et al., 2020)
