[The description below was written by a language model from this plasmid's Addgene catalogue record and pLannotate feature annotations shown in this document.]
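Description:
mGreenLantern-T2A-mCherry pDRF1-GW is an episomal yeast expression plasmid of about 8.5 kb built on the Gateway-compatible pDRF1-GW backbone. It is a shuttle vector. In Saccharomyces cerevisiae it replicates from the 2μ origin and is selected through the URA3 auxotrophic marker, which is driven by its own promoter and can be counterselected with 5-FOA. In E. coli it is maintained at high copy from a ColE1/pUC-type origin with ampicillin resistance (β-lactamase). An f1 origin and remnants of lac and pBluescript cloning-vector sequence are also present as backbone elements.

The payload is a synthetic bicistronic reading frame flanked by attB1 and attB2 sites. This indicates the cassette sits in the Gateway recombination position of the backbone, although the catalogue lists restriction cloning with unknown sites. The green fluorescent protein mGreenLantern comes first, spanning the numbering origin of the sequence record, and the red fluorescent protein mCherry follows. The short gap between the two annotated coding regions is consistent with the T2A peptide named in the insert, though T2A itself is not annotated. A 2A sequence causes ribosomal skipping during translation, so one transcript yields two separate proteins in roughly equimolar amounts. Transcription ends at the S. cerevisiae ADH1 terminator downstream of attB2. The yeast promoter driving the cassette is not identified in the feature table. Upstream of attB1 there are only fragmentary matches to yeast genomic sequences (BRP1, YG007), which presumably lie within the promoter region.

The stated purpose is equimolar co-expression of mGreenLantern and mCherry in yeast. This lets mCherry serve as an internal reference for normalising mGreenLantern signal, in line with the associated side-by-side characterisation of fluorescent proteins in budding yeast.
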