Addgene plasmid #168060: mGreenLantern-T2A-mCherry pDRF1-GW
Purpose: Produces equimolar expression of mGreenLantern and mCherry for use in yeast
Depositing lab: Bas Teusink. Depositing organization: Vrije Universiteit Amsterdam. Publication: Side-by-Side Systematic Characterization of Novel FPs in Budding Yeast. Botman D, de Groot DH, Wehrens M, van Rossum K, Yska S, van der Kieft B, Albert V, Minghetti N, Goedhart J, Teusink B. ACS Synth Biol. 2026 Apr 1. doi: 10.1021/acssynbio.5c00676. PubMed 41919951.
Backbone
  Vector backbone: pDRF1-GW
  Vector type: Yeast Expression
  Selectable markers: URA3
Growth in bacteria
  Bacterial resistance: Ampicillin, 100 μg/mL
  Growth temperature: 37°C
  Growth strain: DH5alpha
  Copy number: High Copy
Gene/Insert
  Gene/Insert name: mGreenLantern-T2A-mCherry
  Species: Synthetic
  Cloning method: Restriction Enzyme; 5′ cloning site Unknown (unknown if destroyed); 3′ cloning site Unknown (unknown if destroyed)
Terms and licenses: Academic/Nonprofit Terms; Industry Terms: Not Available to Industry
How to cite: mGreenLantern-T2A-mCherry pDRF1-GW was a gift from Bas Teusink (Addgene plasmid # 168060 ; http://n2t.net/addgene:168060 ; RRID:Addgene_168060)
